>Addgene plasmid #179104 | pDY0216 PASTEv1 PE2-P2A-Bxb1 | addgene full sequence | sequence record 354286 | Addgene NGS Result
CCGAAAAGTGCCACCTGACGTCGACGGATCGGGAGATCGATCTCCCGATCCCCTAGGGTCTACTCTCAGT
ACAATCTGCTCTGATGCCGCATAGTTAAGCCAGTATCTGCTCCCTGCTTGTGTGTTGGAGGTCGCTGAGT
AGTGCGCGAGCAAAATTTAAGCTACAACAAGGCAAGGCTTGACCGACAATTGCATGAAGAATCTGCTTAG
GGTTAGGCGTTTTGCGCTGCTTCGCGATGTACGGGCCAGATATACGCGTTGACATTGATTATTGACTAGT
TATTAATAGTAATCAATTACGGGGTCATTAGTTCATAGCCCATATATGGAGTTCCGCGTTACATAACTTA
CGGTAAATGGCCCGCCTGGCTGACCGCCCAACGACCCCCGCCCATTGACGTCAATAATGACGTATGTTCC
CATAGTAACGCCAATAGGGACTTTCCATTGACGTCAATGGGTGGAGTATTTACGGTAAACTGCCCACTTG
GCAGTACATCAAGTGTATCATATGCCAAGTACGCCCCCTATTGACGTCAATGACGGTAAATGGCCCGCCT
GGCATTATGCCCAGTACATGACCTTATGGGACTTTCCTACTTGGCAGTACATCTACGTATTAGTCATCGC
TATTACCATGGTGATGCGGTTTTGGCAGTACATCAATGGGCGTGGATAGCGGTTTGACTCACGGGGATTT
CCAAGTCTCCACCCCATTGACGTCAATGGGAGTTTGTTTTGGCACCAAAATCAACGGGACTTTCCAAAAT
GTCGTAACAACTCCGCCCCATTGACGCAAATGGGCGGTAGGCGTGTACGGTGGGAGGTCTATATAAGCAG
AGCTGGTTTAGTGAACCGTCAGATCCGCTAGAGATCCGCGGCCGCTAATACGACTCACTATAGGGAGAGC
CGCCACCATGAAACGGACAGCCGACGGAAGCGAGTTCGAGTCACCAAAGAAGAAGCGGAAAGTCGACAAG
AAGTACAGCATCGGCCTGGACATCGGCACCAACTCTGTGGGCTGGGCCGTGATCACCGACGAGTACAAGG
TGCCCAGCAAGAAATTCAAGGTGCTGGGCAACACCGACCGGCACAGCATCAAGAAGAACCTGATCGGAGC
CCTGCTGTTCGACAGCGGCGAAACAGCCGAGGCCACCCGGCTGAAGAGAACCGCCAGAAGAAGATACACC
AGACGGAAGAACCGGATCTGCTATCTGCAAGAGATCTTCAGCAACGAGATGGCCAAGGTGGACGACAGCT
TCTTCCACAGACTGGAAGAGTCCTTCCTGGTGGAAGAGGATAAGAAGCACGAGCGGCACCCCATCTTCGG
CAACATCGTGGACGAGGTGGCCTACCACGAGAAGTACCCCACCATCTACCACCTGAGAAAGAAACTGGTG
GACAGCACCGACAAGGCCGACCTGCGGCTGATCTATCTGGCCCTGGCCCACATGATCAAGTTCCGGGGCC
ACTTCCTGATCGAGGGCGACCTGAACCCCGACAACAGCGACGTGGACAAGCTGTTCATCCAGCTGGTGCA
GACCTACAACCAGCTGTTCGAGGAAAACCCCATCAACGCCAGCGGCGTGGACGCCAAGGCCATCCTGTCT
GCCAGACTGAGCAAGAGCAGACGGCTGGAAAATCTGATCGCCCAGCTGCCCGGCGAGAAGAAGAATGGCC
TGTTCGGAAACCTGATTGCCCTGAGCCTGGGCCTGACCCCCAACTTCAAGAGCAACTTCGACCTGGCCGA
GGATGCCAAACTGCAGCTGAGCAAGGACACCTACGACGACGACCTGGACAACCTGCTGGCCCAGATCGGC
GACCAGTACGCCGACCTGTTTCTGGCCGCCAAGAACCTGTCCGACGCCATCCTGCTGAGCGACATCCTGA
GAGTGAACACCGAGATCACCAAGGCCCCCCTGAGCGCCTCTATGATCAAGAGATACGACGAGCACCACCA
GGACCTGACCCTGCTGAAAGCTCTCGTGCGGCAGCAGCTGCCTGAGAAGTACAAAGAGATTTTCTTCGAC
CAGAGCAAGAACGGCTACGCCGGCTACATTGACGGCGGAGCCAGCCAGGAAGAGTTCTACAAGTTCATCA
AGCCCATCCTGGAAAAGATGGACGGCACCGAGGAACTGCTCGTGAAGCTGAACAGAGAGGACCTGCTGCG
GAAGCAGCGGACCTTCGACAACGGCAGCATCCCCCACCAGATCCACCTGGGAGAGCTGCACGCCATTCTG
CGGCGGCAGGAAGATTTTTACCCATTCCTGAAGGACAACCGGGAAAAGATCGAGAAGATCCTGACCTTCC
GCATCCCCTACTACGTGGGCCCTCTGGCCAGGGGAAACAGCAGATTCGCCTGGATGACCAGAAAGAGCGA
GGAAACCATCACCCCCTGGAACTTCGAGGAAGTGGTGGACAAGGGCGCTTCCGCCCAGAGCTTCATCGAG
CGGATGACCAACTTCGATAAGAACCTGCCCAACGAGAAGGTGCTGCCCAAGCACAGCCTGCTGTACGAGT
ACTTCACCGTGTATAACGAGCTGACCAAAGTGAAATACGTGACCGAGGGAATGAGAAAGCCCGCCTTCCT
GAGCGGCGAGCAGAAAAAGGCCATCGTGGACCTGCTGTTCAAGACCAACCGGAAAGTGACCGTGAAGCAG
CTGAAAGAGGACTACTTCAAGAAAATCGAGTGCTTCGACTCCGTGGAAATCTCCGGCGTGGAAGATCGGT
TCAACGCCTCCCTGGGCACATACCACGATCTGCTGAAAATTATCAAGGACAAGGACTTCCTGGACAATGA
GGAAAACGAGGACATTCTGGAAGATATCGTGCTGACCCTGACACTGTTTGAGGACAGAGAGATGATCGAG
GAACGGCTGAAAACCTATGCCCACCTGTTCGACGACAAAGTGATGAAGCAGCTGAAGCGGCGGAGATACA
CCGGCTGGGGCAGGCTGAGCCGGAAGCTGATCAACGGCATCCGGGACAAGCAGTCCGGCAAGACAATCCT
GGATTTCCTGAAGTCCGACGGCTTCGCCAACAGAAACTTCATGCAGCTGATCCACGACGACAGCCTGACC
TTTAAAGAGGACATCCAGAAAGCCCAGGTGTCCGGCCAGGGCGATAGCCTGCACGAGCACATTGCCAATC
TGGCCGGCAGCCCCGCCATTAAGAAGGGCATCCTGCAGACAGTGAAGGTGGTGGACGAGCTCGTGAAAGT
GATGGGCCGGCACAAGCCCGAGAACATCGTGATCGAAATGGCCAGAGAGAACCAGACCACCCAGAAGGGA
CAGAAGAACAGCCGCGAGAGAATGAAGCGGATCGAAGAGGGCATCAAAGAGCTGGGCAGCCAGATCCTGA
AAGAACACCCCGTGGAAAACACCCAGCTGCAGAACGAGAAGCTGTACCTGTACTACCTGCAGAATGGGCG
GGATATGTACGTGGACCAGGAACTGGACATCAACCGGCTGTCCGACTACGATGTGGACGCTATCGTGCCT
CAGAGCTTTCTGAAGGACGACTCCATCGACAACAAGGTGCTGACCAGAAGCGACAAGAACCGGGGCAAGA
GCGACAACGTGCCCTCCGAAGAGGTCGTGAAGAAGATGAAGAACTACTGGCGGCAGCTGCTGAACGCCAA
GCTGATTACCCAGAGAAAGTTCGACAATCTGACCAAGGCCGAGAGAGGCGGCCTGAGCGAACTGGATAAG
GCCGGCTTCATCAAGAGACAGCTGGTGGAAACCCGGCAGATCACAAAGCACGTGGCACAGATCCTGGACT
CCCGGATGAACACTAAGTACGACGAGAATGACAAGCTGATCCGGGAAGTGAAAGTGATCACCCTGAAGTC
CAAGCTGGTGTCCGATTTCCGGAAGGATTTCCAGTTTTACAAAGTGCGCGAGATCAACAACTACCACCAC
GCCCACGACGCCTACCTGAACGCCGTCGTGGGAACCGCCCTGATCAAAAAGTACCCTAAGCTGGAAAGCG
AGTTCGTGTACGGCGACTACAAGGTGTACGACGTGCGGAAGATGATCGCCAAGAGCGAGCAGGAAATCGG
CAAGGCTACCGCCAAGTACTTCTTCTACAGCAACATCATGAACTTTTTCAAGACCGAGATTACCCTGGCC
AACGGCGAGATCCGGAAGCGGCCTCTGATCGAGACAAACGGCGAAACCGGGGAGATCGTGTGGGATAAGG
GCCGGGATTTTGCCACCGTGCGGAAAGTGCTGAGCATGCCCCAAGTGAATATCGTGAAAAAGACCGAGGT
GCAGACAGGCGGCTTCAGCAAAGAGTCTATCCTGCCCAAGAGGAACAGCGATAAGCTGATCGCCAGAAAG
AAGGACTGGGACCCTAAGAAGTACGGCGGCTTCGACAGCCCCACCGTGGCCTATTCTGTGCTGGTGGTGG
CCAAAGTGGAAAAGGGCAAGTCCAAGAAACTGAAGAGTGTGAAAGAGCTGCTGGGGATCACCATCATGGA
AAGAAGCAGCTTCGAGAAGAATCCCATCGACTTTCTGGAAGCCAAGGGCTACAAAGAAGTGAAAAAGGAC
CTGATCATCAAGCTGCCTAAGTACTCCCTGTTCGAGCTGGAAAACGGCCGGAAGAGAATGCTGGCCTCTG
CCGGCGAACTGCAGAAGGGAAACGAACTGGCCCTGCCCTCCAAATATGTGAACTTCCTGTACCTGGCCAG
CCACTATGAGAAGCTGAAGGGCTCCCCCGAGGATAATGAGCAGAAACAGCTGTTTGTGGAACAGCACAAG
CACTACCTGGACGAGATCATCGAGCAGATCAGCGAGTTCTCCAAGAGAGTGATCCTGGCCGACGCTAATC
TGGACAAAGTGCTGTCCGCCTACAACAAGCACCGGGATAAGCCCATCAGAGAGCAGGCCGAGAATATCAT
CCACCTGTTTACCCTGACCAATCTGGGAGCCCCTGCCGCCTTCAAGTACTTTGACACCACCATCGACCGG
AAGAGGTACACCAGCACCAAAGAGGTGCTGGACGCCACCCTGATCCACCAGAGCATCACCGGCCTGTACG
AGACACGGATCGACCTGTCTCAGCTGGGAGGTGACTCTGGAGGATCTAGCGGAGGATCCTCTGGCAGCGA
GACACCAGGAACAAGCGAGTCAGCAACACCAGAGAGCAGTGGCGGCAGCAGCGGCGGCAGCAGCACCCTA
AATATAGAAGATGAGTATCGGCTACATGAGACCTCAAAAGAGCCAGATGTTTCTCTAGGGTCCACATGGC
TGTCTGATTTTCCTCAGGCCTGGGCGGAAACCGGGGGCATGGGACTGGCAGTTCGCCAAGCTCCTCTGAT
CATACCTCTGAAAGCAACCTCTACCCCCGTGTCCATAAAACAATACCCCATGTCACAAGAAGCCAGACTG
GGGATCAAGCCCCACATACAGAGACTGTTGGACCAGGGAATACTGGTACCCTGCCAGTCCCCCTGGAACA
CGCCCCTGCTACCCGTTAAGAAACCAGGGACTAATGATTATAGGCCTGTCCAGGATCTGAGAGAAGTCAA
CAAGCGGGTGGAAGACATCCACCCCACCGTGCCCAACCCTTACAACCTCTTGAGCGGGCTCCCACCGTCC
CACCAGTGGTACACTGTGCTTGATTTAAAGGATGCCTTTTTCTGCCTGAGACTCCACCCCACCAGTCAGC
CTCTCTTCGCCTTTGAGTGGAGAGATCCAGAGATGGGAATCTCAGGACAATTGACCTGGACCAGACTCCC
ACAGGGTTTCAAAAACAGTCCCACCCTGTTTAATGAGGCACTGCACAGAGACCTAGCAGACTTCCGGATC
CAGCACCCAGACTTGATCCTGCTACAGTACGTGGATGACTTACTGCTGGCCGCCACTTCTGAGCTAGACT
GCCAACAAGGTACTCGGGCCCTGTTACAAACCCTAGGGAACCTCGGGTATCGGGCCTCGGCCAAGAAAGC
CCAAATTTGCCAGAAACAGGTCAAGTATCTGGGGTATCTTCTAAAAGAGGGTCAGAGATGGCTGACTGAG
GCCAGAAAAGAGACTGTGATGGGGCAGCCTACTCCGAAGACCCCTCGACAACTAAGGGAGTTCCTAGGGA
AGGCAGGCTTCTGTCGCCTCTTCATCCCTGGGTTTGCAGAAATGGCAGCCCCCCTGTACCCTCTCACCAA
ACCGGGGACTCTGTTTAATTGGGGCCCAGACCAACAAAAGGCCTATCAAGAAATCAAGCAAGCTCTTCTA
ACTGCCCCAGCCCTGGGGTTGCCAGATTTGACTAAGCCCTTTGAACTCTTTGTCGACGAGAAGCAGGGCT
ACGCCAAAGGTGTCCTAACGCAAAAACTGGGACCTTGGCGTCGGCCGGTGGCCTACCTGTCCAAAAAGCT
AGACCCAGTAGCAGCTGGGTGGCCCCCTTGCCTACGGATGGTAGCAGCCATTGCCGTACTGACAAAGGAT
GCAGGCAAGCTAACCATGGGACAGCCACTAGTCATTCTGGCCCCCCATGCAGTAGAGGCACTAGTCAAAC
AACCCCCCGACCGCTGGCTTTCCAACGCCCGGATGACTCACTATCAGGCCTTGCTTTTGGACACGGACCG
GGTCCAGTTCGGACCGGTGGTAGCCCTGAACCCGGCTACGCTGCTCCCACTGCCTGAGGAAGGGCTGCAA
CACAACTGCCTTGATATCCTGGCCGAAGCCCACGGAACCCGACCCGACCTAACGGACCAGCCGCTCCCAG
ACGCCGACCACACCTGGTACACGGATGGAAGCAGTCTCTTACAAGAGGGACAGCGTAAGGCGGGAGCTGC
GGTGACCACCGAGACCGAGGTAATCTGGGCTAAAGCCCTGCCAGCCGGGACATCCGCTCAGCGGGCTGAA
CTGATAGCACTCACCCAGGCCCTAAAGATGGCAGAAGGTAAGAAGCTAAATGTTTATACTGATAGCCGTT
ATGCTTTTGCTACTGCCCATATCCATGGAGAAATATACAGAAGGCGTGGGTGGCTCACATCAGAAGGCAA
AGAGATCAAAAATAAAGACGAGATCTTGGCCCTACTAAAAGCCCTCTTTCTGCCCAAAAGACTTAGCATA
ATCCATTGTCCAGGACATCAAAAGGGACACAGCGCCGAGGCTAGAGGCAACCGGATGGCTGACCAAGCGG
CCCGAAAGGCAGCCATCACAGAGACTCCAGACACCTCTACCCTCCTCATAGAAAATTCATCACCCTCTGG
CGGCTCAAAAAGAACCGCCGACGGCAGCGAATTCGAGCCCAAGAAGAAGAGGAAAGTCGGAAGCGGAGCT
ACTAACTTCAGCCTGCTGAAGCAGGCTGGCGACGTGGAGGAGAACCCTGGACCTCCAAAAAAGAAAAGAA
AAGTGTATCCCTATGATGTCCCCGATTATGCCGGTTCAAGAGCCCTGGTCGTGATTAGACTGAGCCGAGT
GACAGACGCCACCACAAGTCCCGAGAGACAGCTGGAATCATGCCAGCAGCTCTGTGCTCAGCGGGGTTGG
GATGTGGTCGGCGTGGCAGAGGATCTGGACGTGAGCGGGGCCGTCGATCCATTCGACAGAAAGAGGAGGC
CCAACCTGGCAAGATGGCTCGCTTTCGAGGAACAGCCCTTTGATGTGATCGTCGCCTACAGAGTGGACCG
GCTGACCCGCTCAATTCGACATCTCCAGCAGCTGGTGCATTGGGCTGAGGACCACAAGAAACTGGTGGTC
AGCGCAACAGAAGCCCACTTCGATACTACCACACCTTTTGCCGCTGTGGTCATCGCACTGATGGGCACTG
TGGCCCAGATGGAGCTCGAAGCTATCAAGGAGCGAAACAGGAGCGCAGCCCATTTCAATATTAGGGCCGG
TAAATACAGAGGCTCCCTGCCCCCTTGGGGATATCTCCCTACCAGGGTGGATGGGGAGTGGAGACTGGTG
CCAGACCCCGTCCAGAGAGAGCGGATTCTGGAAGTGTACCACAGAGTGGTCGATAACCACGAACCACTCC
ATCTGGTGGCACACGACCTGAATAGACGCGGCGTGCTCTCTCCAAAGGATTATTTTGCTCAGCTGCAGGG
AAGAGAGCCACAGGGAAGAGAATGGAGTGCTACTGCACTGAAGAGATCTATGATCAGTGAGGCTATGCTG
GGTTACGCAACACTCAATGGCAAAACTGTCCGGGACGATGACGGAGCCCCTCTGGTGAGGGCTGAGCCTA
TTCTCACCAGAGAGCAGCTCGAAGCTCTGCGGGCAGAACTGGTCAAGACTAGTCGCGCCAAACCTGCCGT
GAGCACCCCAAGCCTGCTCCTGAGGGTGCTGTTCTGCGCCGTCTGTGGAGAGCCAGCATACAAGTTTGCC
GGCGGAGGGCGCAAACATCCCCGCTATCGATGCAGGAGCATGGGGTTCCCTAAGCACTGTGGAAACGGGA
CAGTGGCCATGGCTGAGTGGGACGCCTTTTGCGAGGAACAGGTGCTGGATCTCCTGGGTGACGCTGAGCG
GCTGGAAAAAGTGTGGGTGGCAGGATCTGACTCCGCTGTGGAGCTGGCAGAAGTCAATGCCGAGCTCGTG
GATCTGACTTCCCTCATCGGATCTCCTGCATATAGAGCTGGGTCCCCACAGAGAGAAGCTCTGGACGCAC
GAATTGCTGCACTCGCTGCTAGACAGGAGGAACTGGAGGGCCTGGAGGCCAGGCCCTCTGGATGGGAGTG
GCGAGAAACCGGACAGAGGTTTGGGGATTGGTGGAGGGAGCAGGACACCGCAGCCAAGAACACATGGCTG
AGATCCATGAATGTCCGGCTCACATTCGACGTGCGCGGTGGCCTGACTCGAACCATCGATTTTGGCGACC
TGCAGGAGTATGAACAGCACCTGAGACTGGGGTCCGTGGTCGAAAGACTGCACACTGGGATGTCCTAGGT
TTAAACCCGCTGATCAGCCTCGACTGTGCCTTCTAGTTGCCAGCCATCTGTTGTTTGCCCCTCCCCCGTG
CCTTCCTTGACCCTGGAAGGTGCCACTCCCACTGTCCTTTCCTAATAAAATGAGAAAATTGCATCGCATT
GTCTGAGTAGGTGTCATTCTATTCTGGGGGGTGGGGTGGGGCAGGACAGCAAGGGGGAGGATTGGGAAGA
CAATAGCAGGCATGCTGGGGATGCGGTGGGCTCTATGGCTTCTGAGGCGGAAAGAACCAGCTGGGGCTCG
ATACCGTCGACCTCTAGCTAGAGCTTGGCGTAATCATGGTCATAGCTGTTTCCTGTGTGAAATTGTTATC
CGCTCACAATTCCACACAACATACGAGCCGGAAGCATAAAGTGTAAAGCCTAGGGTGCCTAATGAGTGAG
CTAACTCACATTAATTGCGTTGCGCTCACTGCCCGCTTTCCAGTCGGGAAACCTGTCGTGCCAGCTGCAT
TAATGAATCGGCCAACGCGCGGGGAGAGGCGGTTTGCGTATTGGGCGCTCTTCCGCTTCCTCGCTCACTG
ACTCGCTGCGCTCGGTCGTTCGGCTGCGGCGAGCGGTATCAGCTCACTCAAAGGCGGTAATACGGTTATC
CACAGAATCAGGGGATAACGCAGGAAAGAACATGTGAGCAAAAGGCCAGCAAAAGGCCAGGAACCGTAAA
AAGGCCGCGTTGCTGGCGTTTTTCCATAGGCTCCGCCCCCCTGACGAGCATCACAAAAATCGACGCTCAA
GTCAGAGGTGGCGAAACCCGACAGGACTATAAAGATACCAGGCGTTTCCCCCTGGAAGCTCCCTCGTGCG
CTCTCCTGTTCCGACCCTGCCGCTTACCGGATACCTGTCCGCCTTTCTCCCTTCGGGAAGCGTGGCGCTT
TCTCATAGCTCACGCTGTAGGTATCTCAGTTCGGTGTAGGTCGTTCGCTCCAAGCTGGGCTGTGTGCACG
AACCCCCCGTTCAGCCCGACCGCTGCGCCTTATCCGGTAACTATCGTCTTGAGTCCAACCCGGTAAGACA
CGACTTATCGCCACTGGCAGCAGCCACTGGTAACAGGATTAGCAGAGCGAGGTATGTAGGCGGTGCTACA
GAGTTCTTGAAGTGGTGGCCTAACTACGGCTACACTAGAAGAACAGTATTTGGTATCTGCGCTCTGCTGA
AGCCAGTTACCTTCGGAAAAAGAGTTGGTAGCTCTTGATCCGGCAAACAAACCACCGCTGGTAGCGGTGG
TTTTTTTGTTTGCAAGCAGCAGATTACGCGCAGAAAAAAAGGATCTCAAGAAGATCCTTTGATCTTTTCT
ACGGGGTCTGACACTCAGTGGAACGAAAACTCACGTTAAGGGATTTTGGTCATGAGATTATCAAAAAGGA
TCTTCACCTAGATCCTTTTAAATTAAAAATGAAGTTTTAAATCAATCTAAAGTATATATGAGTAAACTTG
GTCTGACAGTTACCAATGCTTAATCAGTGAGGCACCTATCTCAGCGATCTGTCTATTTCGTTCATCCATA
GTTGCCTGACTCCCCGTCGTGTAGATAACTACGATACGGGAGGGCTTACCATCTGGCCCCAGTGCTGCAA
TGATACCGCGAGACCCACGCTCACCGGCTCCAGATTTATCAGCAATAAACCAGCCAGCCGGAAGGGCCGA
GCGCAGAAGTGGTCCTGCAACTTTATCCGCCTCCATCCAGTCTATTAATTGTTGCCGGGAAGCTAGAGTA
AGTAGTTCGCCAGTTAATAGTTTGCGCAACGTTGTTGCCATTGCTACAGGCATCGTGGTGTCACGCTCGT
CGTTTGGTATGGCTTCATTCAGCTCCGGTTCCCAACGATCAAGGCGAGTTACATGATCCCCCATGTTGTG
CAAAAAAGCGGTTAGCTCCTTCGGTCCTCCGATCGTTGTCAGAAGTAAGTTGGCCGCAGTGTTATCACTC
ATGGTTATGGCAGCACTGCATAATTCTCTTACTGTCATGCCATCCGTAAGATGCTTTTCTGTGACTGGTG
AGTACTCAACCAAGTCATTCTGAGAATAGTGTATGCGGCGACCGAGTTGCTCTTGCCCGGCGTCAATACG
GGATAATACCGCGCCACATAGCAGAACTTTAAAAGTGCTCATCATTGGAAAACGTTCTTCGGGGCGAAAA
CTCTCAAGGATCTTACCGCTGTTGAGATCCAGTTCGATGTAACCCACTCGTGCACCCAACTGATCTTCAG
CATCTTTTACTTTCACCAGCGTTTCTGGGTGAGCAAAAACAGGAAGGCAAAATGCCGCAAAAAAGGGAAT
AAGGGCGACACGGAAATGTTGAATACTCATACTCTTCCTTTTTCAATATTATTGAAGCATTTATCAGGGT
TATTGTCTCATGAGCGGATACATATTTGAATGTATTTAGAAAAATAAACAAATAGGGGTTCCGCGCACAT
TTCC
Features (pLannotate 1.2.2; 16 found; start..end, strand, type, name):
     62..106     -  misc_feature   bom (fragment): basis of mobility region from pBR322
    261..640     +  enhancer       CMV enhancer: human cytomegalovirus immediate early enhancer
    641..844     +  promoter       CMV promoter: human cytomegalovirus (CMV) immediate early promoter
    886..904     +  promoter       T7 promoter: promoter for bacteriophage T7 RNA polymerase
    975..2576    +  CDS            Cas9(N): N-terminal portion of Streptococcus pyogenes Cas9 (Zetsche et al., 2015)
   2577..5071    +  CDS            Cas9(C) (fragment): C-terminal portion of Streptococcus pyogenes Cas9 (Zetsche et al., 2015)
   5175..7206    +  CDS            gag-pol (fragment): Moloney murine leukemia virus Gag-Pol polyprotein; gag-pol; contains a read-through stop codon
   8914..9138    +  polyA_signal   bGH poly(A) signal: bovine growth hormone polyadenylation signal
   9142..9163    +  promoter       SV40 promoter (fragment): SV40 enhancer and early promoter
   9231..9253    -  protein_bind   lac operator (fragment): The lac repressor binds to the lac operator to inhibit transcription in E. coli. This inhibition can be relieved by adding lactose or isopropyl-β-D-thiogalactopyranoside (IPTG). lac repressor encoded by lacI
   9257..9287    -  promoter       lac promoter: promoter for the E. coli lac operon
   9302..9323    -  protein_bind   CAP binding site: CAP binding activates transcription in the presence of cAMP. E. coli catabolite activator protein
   9336..9428    -  CDS            lacI (fragment): lac repressor; lacI; The lac repressor binds to the lac operator to inhibit transcription in E. coli. This inhibition can be relieved by adding lactose or isopropyl-β-D-thiogalactopyranoside (IPTG).
   9611..10199   -  rep_origin     ori: high-copy-number ColE1/pMB1/pBR322/pUC origin of replication
  10370..11230   -  CDS            AmpR: β-lactamase; bla; confers resistance to ampicillin, carbenicillin, and related antibiotics
  11231..11335   -  promoter       AmpR promoter: bla
