[The description below was written by a language model from this plasmid's Addgene catalogue record and pLannotate feature annotations shown in this document.]
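Description:
pDY0216 PASTEv1 PE2-P2A-Bxb1 is an 11.3 kb mammalian expression plasmid on a pCMV backbone that encodes the protein components of the first-generation PASTE system (programmable insertion of large DNA sequences using CRISPR-directed integrases). It is propagated in E. coli through a high-copy ColE1/pUC-type origin and selected with ampicillin via the β-lactamase gene under its own promoter. The remaining bacterial elements annotated (fragments of bom, lacI and the lac operator, plus the lac promoter and CAP binding site, and a short SV40 promoter fragment) are backbone remnants with no evident role in the payload.

The expression cassette is driven by the human CMV immediate-early enhancer and promoter, with a T7 promoter just upstream of the coding region, and is terminated by the bovine growth hormone polyadenylation signal. The annotated open reading frame begins with Streptococcus pyogenes Cas9, detected as contiguous N- and C-terminal portions. This is followed by a segment matching the Moloney murine leukemia virus Gag-Pol polyprotein, which corresponds to the reverse transcriptase domain of the PE2 prime editor. Roughly 1.7 kb between this segment and the poly(A) signal carries no automated annotation. From the construct name, this region should hold the P2A self-cleaving peptide and the Bxb1 serine integrase, so that a single transcript yields the prime editor and the integrase as separate proteins.

According to the associated publication, the approach achieves insertion of large sequences without double-strand DNA cleavage. In general terms, the prime editor writes an integrase attachment site at a targeted genomic locus, and Bxb1 then recombines a donor bearing the matching site into it. The guide RNA and donor cargo are not part of this plasmid and would have to be supplied separately.
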