Addgene plasmid #179104: pDY0216 PASTEv1 PE2-P2A-Bxb1
Purpose: PASTEv1 PE2-P2A-Bxb1
Depositing lab: Omar Abudayyeh & Jonathan Gootenberg. Depositing organization: Massachusetts Institute of Technology. Publication: Drag-and-drop genome insertion of large sequences without double-strand DNA cleavage using CRISPR-directed integrases. Yarnall MTN, Ioannidi EI, Schmitt-Ulms C, Krajeski RN, Lim J, Villiger L, Zhou W, Jiang K, Garushyants SK, Roberts N, Zhang L, Vakulskas CA, Walker JA 2nd, Kadina AP, Zepeda AE, Holden K, Ma H, Xie J, Gao G, Foquet L, Bial G, Donnelly SK, Miyata Y, Radiloff DR, Henderson JM, Ujita A, Abudayyeh OO, Gootenberg JS. Nat Biotechnol. 2022 Nov 24. doi: 10.1038/s41587-022-01527-4. PubMed 36424489.
Backbone
  Vector backbone: pCMV
  Vector type: Mammalian Expression
Growth in bacteria
  Bacterial resistance: Ampicillin, 100 μg/mL
  Growth temperature: 37°C
  Growth strain: NEB Stable
  Copy number: Unknown
Gene/Insert
  Gene/Insert name: pCMV-PE2-P2A-Bxb1
  Cloning method: Unknown
  Sequencing primers: 5′ NA
Terms and licenses: Academic/Nonprofit Terms; Industry Terms: Not Available to Industry
Depositor comments: Please visit https://doi.org/10.1101/2021.11.01.466786 for bioRxiv preprint.
How to cite: pDY0216 PASTEv1 PE2-P2A-Bxb1 was a gift from Omar Abudayyeh & Jonathan Gootenberg (Addgene plasmid # 179104 ; http://n2t.net/addgene:179104 ; RRID:Addgene_179104)
